Addgene plasmid #35063: IFI16-(515-710)-HinB (pcDNA3-FLAG)
Depositing lab: Cheryl Arrowsmith. Depositing organization: University Health Network. Publication: Interferon-inducible protein 16: insight into the interaction with tumor suppressor p53. Liao JC, Lam R, Brazda V, Duan S, Ravichandran M, Ma J, Xiao T, Tempel W, Zuo X, Wang YX, Chirgadze NY, Arrowsmith CH. Structure. 2011 Mar 9;19(3):418-29. 10.1016/j.str.2010.12.015 PubMed 21397192.
Backbone
  Vector backbone: pcDNA3-FLAG
  Backbone manufacturer: Invitrogen
  Backbone size w/o insert (bp): 5400
  Vector type: Mammalian Expression
Growth in bacteria
  Bacterial resistance: Ampicillin, 100 μg/mL
  Growth temperature: 37°C
  Growth strain: DH5alpha
  Copy number: High Copy
Gene/Insert
  Gene/Insert name: IFI16-(515-710)-HinB
  Species: H. sapiens (human)
  Insert size (bp): 585
  Mutation: Contains HinB domain: aa 515-710
  Entrez Gene: IFI16 (a.k.a. IFNGIP1, PYHIN2)
  Promoter: CMV
  Tag / fusion protein: FLAG (N terminal on backbone)
  Cloning method: Restriction Enzyme; 5′ cloning site BamHI (not destroyed); 3′ cloning site XbaI (not destroyed)
  Sequencing primers: 5′ CMV-Fwd; 3′ BGH-Rev
Terms and licenses: Academic/Nonprofit Terms; Industry Terms: Not Available to Industry
How to cite: IFI16-(515-710)-HinB (pcDNA3-FLAG) was a gift from Cheryl Arrowsmith (Addgene plasmid # 35063 ; http://n2t.net/addgene:35063 ; RRID:Addgene_35063)
