[The description below was written by a language model from this plasmid's Addgene catalogue record.]
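Description:
IFI16-(515-710)-HinB (pcDNA3-FLAG) is a mammalian expression plasmid built on a FLAG-tagged derivative of the Invitrogen pcDNA3 backbone (about 5.4 kb without insert). It is maintained in E. coli as a high-copy plasmid under ampicillin selection. The record provides no feature table, so other backbone elements, such as the replication origin or any mammalian selection marker, are not documented here, although the use of a BGH reverse sequencing primer is consistent with a bovine growth hormone polyadenylation region downstream of the cloning site.

The payload is a 585 bp fragment of human IFI16 (interferon-inducible protein 16, also known as IFNGIP1 or PYHIN2) encoding residues 515 to 710, which correspond to the HinB domain, the second of the protein's two HIN domains. The fragment was inserted by restriction cloning between BamHI and XbaI, both of which remain intact, placing it in frame behind an N-terminal FLAG epitope supplied by the backbone. Transcription is driven by the CMV promoter, giving strong constitutive expression in transfected mammalian cells, and the FLAG tag allows the isolated domain to be detected or immunoprecipitated with anti-FLAG antibodies.

The plasmid is associated with a structural and biochemical study of how IFI16 interacts with the tumour suppressor p53. A domain-only construct of this kind is suited to testing, in cells, which region of IFI16 contributes to binding or functional effects, for example alongside constructs expressing other portions of the protein. The record does not specify the particular assays in which it was used.
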