>Addgene plasmid #35063 | IFI16-(515-710)-HinB (pcDNA3-FLAG) | addgene partial sequence | sequence record 45063 | CMV-F 5'-CGCAAATGGGCGGTAGGCGTG-3'
AGGGAGACCCAAGCTTGGTACCATGGACTACAAAGACGATGACGATAAAGCCGCCAGTTTAAACGGCGCG
CCATTAATTAAGGATCCAGACAGTGCCCAGAGTGACCTCAAAGAAGTGATGGTGCTGAACGCAACAGAAT
CATTTGTATATGAGCCCAAAGAGCAGAAGAAAATGTTTCATGCCACAGTGGCAACTGAGAATGAAGTCTT
CCGAGTGAAGGTTTTTAATATTGACCTAAAGGAGAAGTTCACCCCAAAGAAGATCATTGCCATAGCAAAT
TATGTTTGCCGCAATGGGTTCCTGGAGGTATATCCTTTCACACTTGTGGCTGATGTGAATGCTGACCGAA
ACATGGAGATCCCAAAAGGATTGATTAGAAGTGCCAGCGTAACTCCTAAAATCAATCAGCTTTGCTCACA
AACTAAAGGAAGTTTTGTGAATGGGGTGTTTGAGGTACATAAGAAAAATGTAAGGGGTGAATTCACTTAT
TATGAAATACAAGATAATACAGGGAAGATGGAAGTGGTGGTGCATGGACGACTGACCACAATCAACTGTG
AGGAAGGAGATAAACTGAAACTCACCTGCTTTGAATTGGCACCGAAAAGTGGGAATACCGGGGAGTTGAG
ATCTGTAATTCATAGTCACATCAAGGTTCATCAAGACCAGGAAAAACTGAATCTAGAAGGGCCCTATTCT
ATAGTTGTCACCTAAATGCTAGANCTCGGCTGANTCAGCCCTCGGACTGTGCCCTTCTAGTTGCCAGCCA
TTCTGTTTGTTTGGCCCCT
